Addgene plasmid #213900: PA-GFP-α-Tubulin
Purpose: Imaging of Tubulin using Photoactivatable GFP
Depositing lab: Lukas Kapitein. Depositing organization: Utrecht University.
Backbone
  Vector backbone: Unknown
  Vector type: Mammalian Expression
Growth in bacteria
  Bacterial resistance: Kanamycin, 50 μg/mL
  Growth temperature: 37°C
  Growth strain: DH5alpha
  Copy number: Unknown
Gene/Insert
  Gene/Insert name: PA-GFP-α-Tubulin
  Tag / fusion protein: Photoactivatable GFP
Resource information
  A portion of this plasmid was derived from a plasmid made by: Gift from Casper C. Hoogenraad. Mentioned in this paper: https://doi.org/10.1016/j.neuron.2016.01.022
Terms and licenses: Academic/Nonprofit Terms; Industry Terms: Not Available to Industry
Depositor comments: Internal plasmid ID: pMB062/pWS096.
How to cite: PA-GFP-α-Tubulin was a gift from Lukas Kapitein (Addgene plasmid # 213900 ; http://n2t.net/addgene:213900 ; RRID:Addgene_213900)
