[The description below was written by a language model from this plasmid's Addgene catalogue record and pLannotate feature annotations shown in this document.]
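Description:
PA-GFP-α-Tubulin is a mammalian expression plasmid of about 6 kb for imaging microtubules with photoactivatable GFP. The catalogue entry lists the backbone as unknown. The annotated features nevertheless show a familiar layout for fluorescent-protein fusion vectors. A high-copy ColE1/pUC-type origin supports propagation in E. coli, and an f1 origin is also present. A single NeoR/KanR (Tn5 aminoglycoside phosphotransferase) cassette is preceded by both a bacterial bla-type promoter and the SV40 early promoter and is terminated by the HSV TK polyadenylation signal. This dual-promoter arrangement gives kanamycin resistance in bacteria, matching the recorded selection, and would allow G418 selection in mammalian cells. Short fragments annotated as ble, bGH poly(A) and SV40 large T antigen are most likely backbone remnants or partial matches rather than functional elements.

The expression cassette is driven by the human cytomegalovirus immediate-early enhancer and promoter. It encodes PA-GFP followed by a short remnant of a multiple cloning site that serves as a linker. Next comes an α-tubulin coding sequence that spans the numbering origin of the circular record, and an SV40 polyadenylation signal ends the unit. PA-GFP therefore sits at the N-terminus of tubulin. The annotation tool matched the tubulin sequence best to bovine α-tubulin 1B, but the record does not state the species of origin, and α-tubulins are highly conserved. PA-GFP is an Aequorea victoria GFP variant that is only weakly fluorescent until irradiated with violet light, after which its green fluorescence increases strongly. When the fusion is incorporated into microtubules, a chosen subset of tubulin in live cells can be photoactivated and its movement, turnover or transport followed over time.
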