Features (pLannotate 1.2.2; 15 found; start..end, strand, type, name):
   1207..1291    +  CDS            large T antigen (fragment): large T antigen from SV40 (simian virus 40)
   1314..1435    +  polyA_signal   SV40 poly(A) signal: SV40 polyadenylation signal
   1469..1897    -  rep_origin     f1 ori (sequence partly withheld): f1 bacteriophage origin of replication; arrow indicates direction of (+) strand synthesis
   1924..2028    +  promoter       AmpR promoter: bla
   2097..2307    +  promoter       SV40 promoter: SV40 early promoter
   2350..3144    +  CDS            NeoR/KanR: aminoglycoside phosphotransferase from Tn5; aph(3')-II (or nptII); confers resistance to neomycin, kanamycin, and G418 (Geneticin®)
   3165..3317    +  CDS            ble (fragment): BLE_KLEPN - Experimental evidence at protein level: Swiss-Prot protein existence level 1. Binding protein with a strong affinity to the bleomycin family of antibiotics. Binds to CL990; an antimitotic-antibiotic compound. From Klebsiella pneumoniae.
   3376..3423    +  polyA_signal   HSV TK poly(A) signal: herpes simplex virus thymidine kinase polyadenylation signal (Cole and Stacy, 1985)
   3514..3530    -  polyA_signal   bGH poly(A) signal (fragment): bovine growth hormone polyadenylation signal
   3752..4340    +  rep_origin     ori: high-copy-number ColE1/pMB1/pBR322/pUC origin of replication
   4515..4818    +  enhancer       CMV enhancer: human cytomegalovirus immediate early enhancer
   4819..5022    +  promoter       CMV promoter: human cytomegalovirus (CMV) immediate early promoter
   5067..5783    +  CDS            PA-GFP: PA-GFP is a photoactivatable green fluorescent protein published in 2002, derived from Aequorea victoria.
   5784..5802    +  misc_feature   MCS (fragment): multiple cloning site
   5805..1181    +  CDS            TBA1B_BOVIN (across the origin): Experimental evidence at protein level: Swiss-Prot protein existence level 1. Tubulin is the major constituent of microtubules. It binds two moles of GTP, one at an exchangeable site on the beta chain and one at a non-exchangeable site on the alpha chain. From Bos taurus (Bovine).
>Addgene plasmid #213900 | PA-GFP-α-Tubulin | addgene full sequence | sequence record 426213 | Addgene NGS Result
CTGGCAAGCACGTGCCCCGGGCTGTGTTTGTAGACTTGGAACCCACAGTCATTGATGAAGTTCGCACTGG
CACCTACCGCCAGCTCTTCCACCCTGAGCAGCTCATCACAGGCAAGGAAGATGCTGCCAATAACTATGCC
CGAGGGCACTACACCATTGGCAAGGAGATCATTGACCTTGTGTTGGACCGAATTCGCAAGCTGGCTGACC
AGTGCACCGGTCTTCAGGGCTTCTTGGTTTTCCACAGCTTTGGTGGGGGAACTGGTTCTGGGTTCACCTC
CCTGCTCATGGAACGTCTCTCAGTTGATTATGGCAAGAAGTCCAAGCTGGAGTTCTCCATTTACCCAGCA
CCCCAGGTTTCCACAGCTGTAGTTGAGCCCTACAACTCCATCCTCACCACCCACACCACCCTGGAGCACT
CTGATTGTGCCTTCATGGTAGACAATGAGGCCATCTATGACATCTGTCGTAGAAACCTCGATATCGAGCG
CCCAACCTACACTAACCTTAACCGCCTTATTAGCCAGATTGTGTCCTCCATCACTGCTTCCCTGAGATTT
GATGGAGCCCTGAATGTTGACCTGACAGAATTCCAGACCAACCTGGTGCCCTACCCCCGCATCCACTTCC
CTCTGGCCACATATGCCCCTGTCATCTCTGCTGAGAAAGCCTACCATGAACAGCTTTCTGTAGCAGAGAT
CACCAATGCTTGCTTTGAGCCAGCCAACCAGATGGTGAAATGTGACCCTCGCCATGGTAAATACATGGCT
TGCTGCCTGTTGTACCGTGGTGACGTGGTTCCCAAAGATGTCAATGCTGCCATTGCCACCATCAAAACCA
AGCGCAGCATCCAGTTTGTGGATTGGTGCCCCACTGGCTTCAAGGTTGGCATCAACTACCAGCCTCCCAC
TGTGGTGCCTGGTGGAGACCTGGCCAAGGTACAGAGAGCTGTGTGCATGCTGAGCAACACCACAGCCATT
GCTGAGGCCTGGGCTCGCCTGGACCACAAGTTTGACCTGATGTATGCCAAGCGTGCCTTTGTTCACTGGT
ACGTGGGTGAGGGGATGGAGGAAGGCGAGTTTTCAGAGGCCCGTGAAGATATGGCTGCCCTTGAGAAGGA
TTATGAGGAGGTTGGTGTGGATTCTGTTGAAGGAGAGGGTGAGGAAGAAGGAGAGGAATACTAAGGATCC
ACCGGATCTAGATAACTGATCATAATCAGCCATACCACATTTGTAGAGGTTTTACTTGCTTTAAAAAACC
TCCCACACCTCCCCCTGAACCTGAAACATAAAATGAATGCAATTGTTGTTGTTAACTTGTTTATTGCAGC
TTATAATGGTTACAAATAAAGCAATAGCATCACAAATTTCACAAATAAAGCATTTTTTTCACTGCATTCT
AGTTGTGGTTTGTCCAAACTCATCAATGTATCTTAAGGCGTAAATTGTAAGCGTTAATATTTTGTTAAAA
TTCGCGTTAAATTTTTGTTAAATCAGCTCATTTTTTAACCAATAGGCCGAAATCGGCAAAATCCCTTATA
AATCAAAAGAATAGACCGAGATAGGGT
[37 nt withheld, positions 1568-1604]
AAAGAACGTGGACTCCAACGTCAAAGG
[49 nt withheld, positions 1632-1680]
T
[91 nt withheld, positions 1682-1772]
G
[124 nt withheld, positions 1774-1897]
CAGGTGGCACTTTTCGGGGAAATGTGCGCGGAACCCCTATTTGTTTATTTTTCTAAATACATTCAAATAT
GTATCCGCTCATGAGACAATAACCCTGATAAATGCTTCAATAATATTGAAAAAGGAAGAGTCCTGAGGCG
GAAAGAACCAGCTGTGGAATGTGTGTCAGTTAGGGTGTGGAAAGTCCCCAGGCTCCCCAGCAGGCAGAAG
TATGCAAAGCATGCATCTCAATTAGTCAGCAACCATAGTCCCGCCCCTAACTCCGCCCATCCCGCCCCTA
ACTCCGCCCAGTTCCGCCCATTCTCCGCCCCATGGCTGACTAATTTTTTTTATTTATGCAGAGGCCGAGG
CCGCCTCGGCCTCTGAGCTATTCCAGAAGTAGTGAGGAGGCTTTTTTGGAGGCCTAGGCTTTTGCAAAGA
TCGATCAAGAGACAGGATGAGGATCGTTTCGCATGATTGAACAAGATGGATTGCACGCAGGTTCTCCGGC
CGCTTGGGTGGAGAGGCTATTCGGCTATGACTGGGCACAACAGACAATCGGCTGCTCTGATGCCGCCGTG
TTCCGGCTGTCAGCGCAGGGGCGCCCGGTTCTTTTTGTCAAGACCGACCTGTCCGGTGCCCTGAATGAAC
TGCAAGACGAGGCAGCGCGGCTATCGTGGCTGGCCACGACGGGCGTTCCTTGCGCAGCTGTGCTCGACGT
TGTCACTGAAGCGGGAAGGGACTGGCTGCTATTGGGCGAAGTGCCGGGGCAGGATCTCCTGTCATCTCAC
CTTGCTCCTGCCGAGAAAGTATCCATCATGGCTGATGCAATGCGGCGGCTGCATACGCTTGATCCGGCTA
CCTGCCCATTCGACCACCAAGCGAAACATCGCATCGAGCGAGCACGTACTCGGATGGAAGCCGGTCTTGT
CGATCAGGATGATCTGGACGAAGAGCATCAGGGGCTCGCGCCAGCCGAACTGTTCGCCAGGCTCAAGGCG
AGCATGCCCGACGGCGAGGATCTCGTCGTGACCCATGGCGATGCCTGCTTGCCGAATATCATGGTGGAAA
ATGGCCGCTTTTCTGGATTCATCGACTGTGGCCGGCTGGGTGTGGCGGACCGCTATCAGGACATAGCGTT
GGCTACCCGTGATATTGCTGAAGAGCTTGGCGGCGAATGGGCTGACCGCTTCCTCGTGCTTTACGGTATC
GCCGCTCCCGATTCGCAGCGCATCGCCTTCTATCGCCTTCTTGACGAGTTCTTCTGAGCGGGACTCTGGG
GTTCGAAATGACCGACCAAGCGACGCCCAACCTGCCATCACGAGATTTCGATTCCACCGCCGCCTTCTAT
GAAAGGTTGGGCTTCGGAATCGTTTTCCGGGACGCCGGCTGGATGATCCTCCAGCGCGGGGATCTCATGC
TGGAGTTCTTCGCCCACCCTAGGGGGAGGCTAACTGAAACACGGAAGGAGACAATACCGGAAGGAACCCG
CGCTATGACGGCAATAAAAAGACAGAATAAAACGCACGGTGTTGGGTCGTTTGTTCATAAACGCGGGGTT
CGGTCCCAGGGCTGGCACTCTGTCGATACCCCACCGAGACCCCATTGGGGCCAATACGCCCGCGTTTCTT
CCTTTTCCCCACCCCACCCCCCAAGTTCGGGTGAAGGCCCAGGGCTCGCAGCCAACGTCGGGGCGGCAGG
CCCTGCCATAGCCTCAGGTTACTCATATATACTTTAGATTGATTTAAAACTTCATTTTTAATTTAAAAGG
ATCTAGGTGAAGATCCTTTTTGATAATCTCATGACCAAAATCCCTTAACGTGAGTTTTCGTTCCACTGAG
CGTCAGACCCCGTAGAAAAGATCAAAGGATCTTCTTGAGATCCTTTTTTTCTGCGCGTAATCTGCTGCTT
GCAAACAAAAAAACCACCGCTACCAGCGGTGGTTTGTTTGCCGGATCAAGAGCTACCAACTCTTTTTCCG
AAGGTAACTGGCTTCAGCAGAGCGCAGATACCAAATACTGTTCTTCTAGTGTAGCCGTAGTTAGGCCACC
ACTTCAAGAACTCTGTAGCACCGCCTACATACCTCGCTCTGCTAATCCTGTTACCAGTGGCTGCTGCCAG
TGGCGATAAGTCGTGTCTTACCGGGTTGGACTCAAGACGATAGTTACCGGATAAGGCGCAGCGGTCGGGC
TGAACGGGGGGTTCGTGCACACAGCCCAGCTTGGAGCGAACGACCTACACCGAACTGAGATACCTACAGC
GTGAGCTATGAGAAAGCGCCACGCTTCCCGAAGGGAGAAAGGCGGACAGGTATCCGGTAAGCGGCAGGGT
CGGAACAGGAGAGCGCACGAGGGAGCTTCCAGGGGGAAACGCCTGGTATCTTTATAGTCCTGTCGGGTTT
CGCCACCTCTGACTTGAGCGTCGATTTTTGTGATGCTCGTCAGGGGGGCGGAGCCTATGGAAAAACGCCA
GCAACGCGGCCTTTTTACGGTTCCTGGCCTTTTGCTGGCCTTTTGCTCACATGTTCTTTCCTGCGTTATC
CCCTGATTCTGTGGATAACCGTATTACCGCCATGCATTAGTTATTAATAGTAATCAATTACGGGGTCATT
AGTTCATAGCCCATATATGGAGTTCCGCGTTACATAACTTACGGTAAATGGCCCGCCTGGCTGACCGCCC
AACGACCCCCGCCCATTGACGTCAATAATGACGTATGTTCCCATAGTAACGCCAATAGGGACTTTCCATT
GACGTCAATGGGTGGAGTATTTACGGTAAACTGCCCACTTGGCAGTACATCAAGTGTATCATATGCCAAG
TACGCCCCCTATTGACGTCAATGACGGTAAATGGCCCGCCTGGCATTATGCCCAGTACATGACCTTATGG
GACTTTCCTACTTGGCAGTACATCTACGTATTAGTCATCGCTATTACCATGGTGATGCGGTTTTGGCAGT
ACATCAATGGGCGTGGATAGCGGTTTGACTCACGGGGATTTCCAAGTCTCCACCCCATTGACGTCAATGG
GAGTTTGTTTTGGCACCAAAATCAACGGGACTTTCCAAAATGTCGTAACAACTCCGCCCCATTGACGCAA
ATGGGCGGTAGGCGTGTACGGTGGGAGGTCTATATAAGCAGAGCTGGTTTAGTGAACCGTCAGATCCGCT
AGCGCTACCGGTCGCCACCATGGTGAGCAAGGGCGAGGAGCTGTTCACCGGGGTGGTGCCCATCCTGGTC
GAGCTGGACGGCGACGTAAACGGCCACAAGTTCAGCGTGTCCGGCGAGGGCGAGGGCGATGCCACCTACG
GCAAGCTGACCCTGAAGTTCATCTGCACCACCGGCAAGCTGCCCGTGCCCTGGCCCACCCTCGTGACCAC
CTTCAGCTACGGCGTGCAGTGCTTCAGCCGCTACCCCGACCACATGAAGCAGCACGACTTCTTCAAGTCC
GCCATGCCCGAAGGCTACGTCCAGGAGCGCACCATCTTCTTCAAGGACGACGGCAACTACAAGACCCGCG
CCGAGGTGAAGTTCGAGGGCGACACCCTGGTGAACCGCATCGAGCTGAAGGGCATCGACTTCAAGGAGGA
CGGCAACATCCTGGGGCACAAGCTGGAGTACAACTACAACAGCCACAACGTCTATATCATGGCCGACAAG
CAGAAGAACGGCATCAAGGCCAACTTCAAGATCCGCCACAACATCGAGGACGGCAGCGTGCAGCTCGCCG
ACCACTACCAGCAGAACACCCCCATCGGCGACGGCCCCGTGCTGCTGCCCGACAACCACTACCTGAGCCA
CCAGTCCGCCCTGAGCAAAGACCCCAACGAGAAGCGCGATCACATGGTCCTGCTGGAGTTCGTGACCGCC
GCCGGGATCACTCTCGGCATGGACGAGCTGTACAAGTCCGGACTCAGATCTCGAGTGCGTGAGTGCATCT
CCATCCACGTTGGCCAGGCTGGTGTCCAGATTGGCAATGCCTGCTGGGAGCTCTACTGCCTGGAACACGG
CATCCAGCCCGATGGCCAGATGCCAAGTGACAAGACCATTGGGGGAGGAGATGACTCCTTCAACACCTTC
TTCAGTGAGACGGGCG
